Addgene plasmid #70789: pFOSGE_COF1B03
Purpose: Gateway entry clone
Depositing lab: Alexander Stark. Depositing organization: Research Institute of Molecular Pathology (IMP). Publication: Transcriptional regulators form diverse groups with context-dependent regulatory functions. Stampfel G, Kazmar T, Frank O, Wienerroither S, Reiter F, Stark A. Nature. 2015 Nov 9. doi: 10.1038/nature15545. PubMed 26550828.
Backbone
  Vector backbone: pDONR221
  Backbone manufacturer: Invitrogen
  Backbone size w/o insert (bp): 4762
  Vector type: Gateway entry vector
Growth in bacteria
  Bacterial resistance: Kanamycin, 50 μg/mL
  Growth temperature: 37°C
  Growth strain: DH5alpha
  Copy number: High Copy
Gene/Insert
  Gene/Insert name: CG8117 (alt names: FBgn0030663; CG8117, FBtr0074050)
  Species: D. melanogaster (fly)
  Insert size (bp): 486
  Entrez Gene: CG8117 (a.k.a. Dmel_CG8117, Dmel\CG8117, dCrsp70)
  Cloning method: Gateway Cloning
  Sequencing primers: 5′ M13-F20; 3′ M13R
Terms and licenses: Academic/Nonprofit Terms; Industry Terms: Not Available to Industry
How to cite: pFOSGE_COF1B03 was a gift from Alexander Stark (Addgene plasmid # 70789 ; http://n2t.net/addgene:70789 ; RRID:Addgene_70789)
