[The description below was written by a language model from this plasmid's Addgene catalogue record.]
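Description:
pFOSGE_COF1B03 is a Gateway entry clone built on the Invitrogen pDONR221 donor vector and carrying the Drosophila melanogaster gene CG8117 (FBgn0030663, transcript FBtr0074050, also listed under the alias dCrsp70). The insert is recorded as 486 bp and was introduced by Gateway cloning. For a pDONR221-derived entry clone, this normally means a BP recombination in which the donor vector's counter-selectable cassette is replaced by the insert, leaving it flanked by attL sites. The plasmid is a high-copy bacterial construct maintained under kanamycin selection. M13 forward and reverse primer sites on either side of the cloning region are used to sequence the insert. No feature table accompanies the record, so the exact att sites, the origin of replication and the insert boundaries, including whether a stop codon is present, are not documented here.

As an entry vector, the plasmid has no promoter intended to drive expression of the insert in fly or other eukaryotic cells, and the record lists no tags or reporters. It serves as a shuttle: an LR recombination reaction can transfer the CG8117 sequence in a defined orientation into any compatible Gateway destination vector, which then supplies the promoter, fusion domains and selection markers needed for a given experiment. The associated publication concerns the context-dependent regulatory functions of transcriptional regulators, which suggests that the clone belongs to a collection of Drosophila transcription factor and cofactor sequences assembled for that kind of functional testing. The record itself states the purpose only as a Gateway entry clone.
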