>Addgene plasmid #70789 | pFOSGE_COF1B03 | depositor partial sequence | sequence record 126731 | insert
ATGTCCATGGAAATACGCATCAAGTGCCGCGAGATGTTGGCAACCGCATTGAAATCGGGCAACATGCCAC
CAGGATGTGGCGATCCGGATGACATGGCCGCTAAACTGGAGGACGCAATTTACGGCGACTTGAACGGCTG
CAAGGTGAAGTACAAAAATCGCATACGTTCGCGTTTGGCCAACTTGCGCGATCCGAAGAATCCAGAGCTG
CGCCAGAAGTTCCTATTAGGTCAAATAACGCCCGAAGAGTTATCCAAGATGACGCCCGAGGAGATGGCCA
GCGATGATATGAAGCAGATGCGCCAGAAGTACGTTCAGGACTCGATCAATGCGGCACAGATGGCCAAGGT
TCAGGGCACCAAGACGGATCAGTTCAAATGCGAACGCTGCGACAAACGCAACTGCAGCCAATTGCATATC
CGTGATGGTGACGAGCCCATTATCACCTTTGTGATATGCGACGAGTGCGGCAACCGCTGGAAGAGC
