>Addgene plasmid #70789 | pFOSGE_COF1B03 | addgene partial sequence | sequence record 131760 | M13-F20 5'-TGTAAAACGACGGCCAGT-3'
GACTGATAGTGACCTGTTCGTTGCAACAAATTGATGAGCAATGCTTTTTTATAATGCCAACTTTGTACAA
AAAAGCAGGCTTCATGTCCATGGAAATACGCATCAAGTGCCGCGAGATGTTGGCAACCGCATTGAAATCG
GGCAACATGCCACCAGGATGTGGCGATCCGGATGACATGGCCGCTAAACTGGAGGACGCAATTTACGGCG
ACTTGAACGGCTGCAAGGTGAAGTACAAAAATCGCATACGTTCGCGTTTGGCCAACTTGCGCGATCCGAA
GAATCCAGAGCTGCGCCAGAAGTTCCTATTAGGTCAAATAACGCCCGAAGAGTTATCCAAGATGACGCCC
GAGGAGATGGCCAGCGATGATATGAAGCAGATGCGCCAGAAGTACGTTCAGGACTCGATCAATGCGGCAC
AGATGGCCAAGGTTCAGGGCACCAAGACGGATCAGTTCAAATGCGAACGCTGCGACAAACGCAACTGCAG
CCAATTGCATATCCGTGATGGTGACGAGCCCATTATCACCTTTGTGATATGCGACGAGTGCGGCAACCGC
TGGAAGAGCGACCCAGCTTTCTTGTACAAAGTTGGCATTATAAGAAAGCATTGCTTATCAATTTGTTGCA
ACGAACAGGTCACTATCAGTCAAAATAAAATCATTATTTGCCATCCAGCTGATATCCCCTATAGTGAGTC
GTATTACATGGTCATAGCTGTTTCCTGGCAGCTCTGG
